>Addgene plasmid #170450 | pcDNA3.3_CoV2_P1 | addgene full sequence | sequence record 333035 | Addgene NGS Result
ACCGACAATTGCATGAAGAATCTGCTTAGGGTTAGGCGTTTTGCGCTGCTTCGCGATGTACGGGCCAGAT
ATACGCGTTGACATTGATTATTGACTAGTTATTAATAGTAATCAATTACGGGGTCATTAGTTCATAGCCC
ATATATGGAGTTCCGCGTTACATAACTTACGGTAAATGGCCCGCCTGGCTGACCGCCCAACGACCCCCGC
CCATTGACGTCAATAATGACGTATGTTCCCATAGTAACGCCAATAGGGACTTTCCATTGACGTCAATGGG
TGGAGTATTTACGGTAAACTGCCCACTTGGCAGTACATCAAGTGTATCATATGCCAAGTACGCCCCCTAT
TGACGTCAATGACGGTAAATGGCCCGCCTGGCATTATGCCCAGTACATGACCTTATGGGACTTTCCTACT
TGGCAGTACATCTACGTATTAGTCATCGCTATTACCATGGTGATGCGGTTTTGGCAGTACATCAATGGGC
GTGGATAGCGGTTTGACTCACGGGGATTTCCAAGTCTCCACCCCATTGACGTCAATGGGAGTTTGTTTTG
GCACCAAAATCAACGGGACTTTCCAAAATGTCGTAACAACTCCGCCCCATTGACGCAAATGGGCGGTAGG
CGTGTACGGTGGGAGGTCTATATAAGCAGAGCTCGTTTAGTGAACCGTCAGATCGCCTGGAGACGCCATC
CACGCTGTTTTGACCTCCATAGAAGACACCGGGACCGATCCAGCCTCCGGACTGAGCTCCTTAAGGTTAA
CTCTAGAGAATTCGGATCCATGTTTGTGTTCCTGGTGCTGCTGCCACTGGTGTCCAGCCAGTGTGTGAAC
TTCACCAACAGGACCCAACTTCCTTCTGCCTACACCAACTCCTTCACCAGGGGAGTCTACTACCCTGACA
AGGTGTTCAGGTCCTCTGTGCTGCACAGCACCCAGGACCTGTTCCTGCCATTCTTCAGCAATGTGACCTG
GTTCCATGCCATCCATGTGTCTGGCACCAATGGCACCAAGAGGTTTGACAACCCTGTGCTGCCATTCAAT
GATGGAGTCTACTTTGCCAGCACAGAGAAGAGCAACATCATCAGGGGCTGGATTTTTGGCACCACCCTGG
ACAGCAAGACCCAGTCCCTGCTGATTGTGAACAATGCCACCAATGTGGTGATTAAGGTGTGTGAGTTCCA
GTTCTGTAATTACCCATTCCTGGGAGTCTACTACCACAAGAACAACAAGTCCTGGATGGAGTCTGAGTTC
AGGGTCTACTCCTCTGCCAACAACTGTACCTTTGAATATGTGAGCCAACCATTCCTGATGGACTTGGAGG
GCAAGCAGGGCAACTTCAAGAACCTGTCGGAGTTTGTGTTCAAGAACATTGATGGCTACTTCAAGATTTA
CAGCAAACACACACCAATCAACCTGGTGAGGGACCTGCCACAGGGCTTCTCTGCCTTGGAACCACTGGTG
GACCTGCCAATTGGCATCAACATCACCAGGTTCCAGACCCTGCTGGCTCTGCACAGGTCCTACCTGACAC
CTGGAGACTCCTCCTCTGGCTGGACAGCAGGAGCAGCAGCCTACTATGTGGGCTACCTCCAACCAAGGAC
CTTCCTGCTGAAATACAATGAGAATGGCACCATCACAGATGCTGTGGACTGTGCCCTGGACCCACTGTCT
GAGACCAAGTGTACCCTGAAATCCTTCACAGTGGAGAAGGGCATCTACCAGACCAGCAACTTCAGGGTCC
AACCAACAGAGAGCATTGTGAGGTTTCCAAACATCACCAACCTGTGTCCATTTGGAGAGGTGTTCAATGC
CACCAGGTTTGCCTCTGTCTATGCCTGGAACAGGAAGAGGATTAGCAACTGTGTGGCTGACTACTCTGTG
CTCTACAACTCTGCCTCCTTCAGCACCTTCAAGTGTTATGGAGTGAGCCCAACCAAACTGAATGACCTGT
GTTTCACCAATGTCTATGCTGACTCCTTTGTGATTAGGGGAGATGAGGTGAGACAGATTGCCCCTGGACA
AACAGGCACGATTGCTGACTACAACTACAAACTGCCTGATGACTTCACAGGCTGTGTGATTGCCTGGAAC
AGCAACAACCTGGACAGCAAGGTGGGAGGCAACTACAACTACCTCTACAGACTGTTCAGGAAGAGCAACC
TGAAACCATTTGAGAGGGACATCAGCACAGAGATTTACCAGGCTGGCAGCACACCATGTAATGGAGTGAA
GGGCTTCAACTGTTACTTTCCACTCCAATCCTATGGCTTCCAACCAACCTATGGAGTGGGCTACCAACCA
TACAGGGTGGTGGTGCTGTCCTTTGAACTGCTCCATGCCCCTGCCACAGTGTGTGGACCAAAGAAGAGCA
CCAACCTGGTGAAGAACAAGTGTGTGAACTTCAACTTCAATGGACTGACAGGCACAGGAGTGCTGACAGA
GAGCAACAAGAAGTTCCTGCCATTCCAACAGTTTGGCAGGGACATTGCTGACACCACAGATGCTGTGAGG
GACCCACAGACCTTGGAGATTCTGGACATCACACCATGTTCCTTTGGAGGAGTGTCTGTGATTACACCTG
GCACCAACACCAGCAACCAGGTGGCTGTGCTCTACCAGGGTGTGAACTGTACTGAGGTGCCTGTGGCTAT
CCATGCTGACCAACTTACACCAACCTGGAGGGTCTACAGCACAGGCAGCAATGTGTTCCAGACCAGGGCT
GGCTGTCTGATTGGAGCAGAGTATGTGAACAACTCCTATGAGTGTGACATCCCAATTGGAGCAGGCATCT
GTGCCTCCTACCAGACCCAGACCAACAGCCCAAGGAGGGCAAGGTCTGTGGCAAGCCAGAGCATCATTGC
CTACACAATGAGTCTGGGAGCAGAGAACTCTGTGGCTTACAGCAACAACAGCATTGCCATCCCAACCAAC
TTCACCATCTCTGTGACCACAGAGATTCTGCCTGTGAGTATGACCAAGACCTCTGTGGACTGTACAATGT
ATATCTGTGGAGACAGCACAGAGTGTAGCAACCTGCTGCTCCAATATGGCTCCTTCTGTACCCAACTTAA
CAGGGCTCTGACAGGCATTGCTGTGGAACAGGACAAGAACACCCAGGAGGTGTTTGCCCAGGTGAAGCAG
ATTTACAAGACACCTCCAATCAAGGACTTTGGAGGCTTCAACTTCAGCCAGATTCTGCCTGACCCAAGCA
AGCCAAGCAAGAGGTCCTTCATTGAGGACCTGCTGTTCAACAAGGTGACCCTGGCTGATGCTGGCTTCAT
CAAGCAATATGGAGACTGTCTGGGAGACATTGCTGCCAGGGACCTGATTTGTGCCCAGAAGTTCAATGGA
CTGACAGTGCTGCCTCCACTGCTGACAGATGAGATGATTGCCCAATACACCTCTGCCCTGCTGGCTGGCA
CCATCACCTCTGGCTGGACCTTTGGAGCAGGAGCAGCCCTCCAAATCCCATTTGCTATGCAGATGGCTTA
CAGGTTCAATGGCATTGGAGTGACCCAGAATGTGCTCTATGAGAACCAGAAACTGATTGCCAACCAGTTC
AACTCTGCCATTGGCAAGATTCAGGACTCCCTGTCCAGCACAGCCTCTGCCCTGGGCAAACTCCAAGATG
TGGTGAACCAGAATGCCCAGGCTCTGAACACCCTGGTGAAGCAACTTTCCAGCAACTTTGGAGCCATCTC
CTCTGTGCTGAATGACATCCTGAGCAGACTGGACAAGGTGGAGGCTGAGGTCCAGATTGACAGACTGATT
ACAGGCAGACTCCAATCCCTCCAAACCTATGTGACCCAACAACTTATCAGGGCTGCTGAGATTAGGGCAT
CTGCCAACCTGGCTGCCATCAAGATGAGTGAGTGTGTGCTGGGACAAAGCAAGAGGGTGGACTTCTGTGG
CAAGGGCTACCACCTGATGAGTTTTCCACAGTCTGCCCCTCATGGAGTGGTGTTCCTGCATGTGACCTAT
GTGCCTGCCCAGGAGAAGAACTTCACCACAGCCCCTGCCATCTGCCATGATGGCAAGGCTCACTTTCCAA
GGGAGGGAGTGTTTGTGAGCAATGGCACCCACTGGTTTGTGACCCAGAGGAACTTCTATGAACCACAGAT
TATCACCACAGACAACACCTTTGTGTCTGGCAACTGTGATGTGGTGATTGGCATTGTGAACAACACAGTC
TATGACCCACTCCAACCTGAACTGGACTCCTTCAAGGAGGAACTGGACAAATACTTCAAGAACCACACCA
GCCCTGATGTGGACCTGGGAGACATCTCTGGCATCAATGCCTCTGTGGTGAACATCCAGAAGGAGATTGA
CAGACTGAATGAGGTGGCTAAGAACCTGAATGAGTCCCTGATTGACCTCCAAGAACTGGGCAAATATGAA
CAATACATCAAGTGGCCATGGTACATCTGGCTGGGCTTCATTGCTGGACTGATTGCCATTGTGATGGTGA
CCATAATGCTGTGTTGTATGACCTCCTGTTGTTCCTGTCTGAAAGGCTGTTGTTCCTGTGGCTCCTGTTG
TAAGTGACTCGAGCCATGGAAGCTTGATATCTAACTGACTGAACCGGTGGTACCAAACGGGGGAGGCTAA
CTGAAACACGGAAGGAGACAATACCGGAAGGAACCCGCGCTATGACGGCAATAAAAAGACAGAATAAAAC
GCACGGGTGTTGGGTCGTTTGTTCATAAACGCGGGGTTCGGTCCCAGGGCTGGCACTCTGTCGATACCCC
ACCGAGACCCCATTGGGGCCAATACGCCCGCGTTTCTTCCTTTTCCCCACCCCACCCCCCAAGTTCGGGT
GAAGGCCCAGGGCTCGCAGCCAACGTCGGGGCGGCAGGCCCTGCCATAGCAGATCTGCGCAGCTGGGGCT
CTAGGGGGTATCCCC
[124 nt withheld, positions 4916-5039]
C
[91 nt withheld, positions 5041-5131]
A
[49 nt withheld, positions 5133-5181]
CCTTTGACGTTGGAGTCCACGTTCTTT
[37 nt withheld, positions 5209-5245]
ACCCTATCTCGGTCTATTCTTTTGATTTATAAGGGATTTTGCCGATTTCGGCCTATTGGTTAAAAAATGA
GCTGATTTAACAAAAATTTAACGCGAATTAATTCTGTGGAATGTGTGTCAGTTAGGGTGTGGAAAGTCCC
CAGGCTCCCCAGCAGGCAGAAGTATGCAAAGCATGCATCTCAATTAGTCAGCAACCAGGTGTGGAAAGTC
CCCAGGCTCCCCAGCAGGCAGAAGTATGCAAAGCATGCATCTCAATTAGTCAGCAACCATAGTCCCGCCC
CTAACTCCGCCCATCCCGCCCCTAACTCCGCCCAGTTCCGCCCATTCTCCGCCCCATGGCTGACTAATTT
TTTTTATTTATGCAGAGGCCGAGGCCGCCTCTGCCTCTGAGCTATTCCAGAAGTAGTGAGGAGGCTTTTT
TGGAGGCCTAGGCTTTTGCAAAAAGCTCCCGGGAGCTTGTATATCCATTTTCGGATCTGATCAAGAGACA
GGATGAGGATCGTTTCGCATGATTGAACAAGATGGATTGCACGCAGGTTCTCCGGCCGCTTGGGTGGAGA
GGCTATTCGGCTATGACTGGGCACAACAGACAATCGGCTGCTCTGATGCCGCCGTGTTCCGGCTGTCAGC
GCAGGGGCGCCCGGTTCTTTTTGTCAAGACCGACCTGTCCGGTGCCCTGAATGAACTGCAGGACGAGGCA
GCGCGGCTATCGTGGCTGGCCACGACGGGCGTTCCTTGCGCAGCTGTGCTCGACGTTGTCACTGAAGCGG
GAAGGGACTGGCTGCTATTGGGCGAAGTGCCGGGGCAGGATCTCCTGTCATCTCACCTTGCTCCTGCCGA
GAAAGTATCCATCATGGCTGATGCAATGCGGCGGCTGCATACGCTTGATCCGGCTACCTGCCCATTCGAC
CACCAAGCGAAACATCGCATCGAGCGAGCACGTACTCGGATGGAAGCCGGTCTTGTCGATCAGGATGATC
TGGACGAAGAGCATCAGGGGCTCGCGCCAGCCGAACTGTTCGCCAGGCTCAAGGCGCGCATGCCCGACGG
CGAGGATCTCGTCGTGACCCATGGCGATGCCTGCTTGCCGAATATCATGGTGGAAAATGGCCGCTTTTCT
GGATTCATCGACTGTGGCCGGCTGGGTGTGGCGGACCGCTATCAGGACATAGCGTTGGCTACCCGTGATA
TTGCTGAAGAGCTTGGCGGCGAATGGGCTGACCGCTTCCTCGTGCTTTACGGTATCGCCGCTCCCGATTC
GCAGCGCATCGCCTTCTATCGCCTTCTTGACGAGTTCTTCTGAGCGGGACTCTGGGGTTCGCGAAATGAC
CGACCAAGCGACGCCCAACCTGCCATCACGAGATTTCGATTCCACCGCCGCCTTCTATGAAAGGTTGGGC
TTCGGAATCGTTTTCCGGGACGCCGGCTGGATGATCCTCCAGCGCGGGGATCTCATGCTGGAGTTCTTCG
CCCACCCCAACTTGTTTATTGCAGCTTATAATGGTTACAAATAAAGCAATAGCATCACAAATTTCACAAA
TAAAGCATTTTTTTCACTGCATTCTAGTTGTGGTTTGTCCAAACTCATCAATGTATCTTATCATGTCTGT
ATACCGTCGACCTCTAGCTAGAGCTTGGCGTAATCATGGTCATAGCTGTTTCCTGTGTGAAATTGTTATC
CGCTCACAATTCCACACAACATACGAGCCGGAAGCATAAAGTGTAAAGCCTGGGGTGCCTAATGAGTGAG
CTAACTCACATTAATTGCGTTGCGCTCACTGCCCGCTTTCCAGTCGGGAAACCTGTCGTGCCAGCTGCAT
TAATGAATCGGCCAACGCGCGGGGAGAGGCGGTTTGCGTATTGGGCGCTCTTCCGCTTCCTCGCTCACTG
ACTCGCTGCGCTCGGTCGTTCGGCTGCGGCGAGCGGTATCAGCTCACTCAAAGGCGGTAATACGGTTATC
CACAGAATCAGGGGATAACGCAGGAAAGAACATGTGAGCAAAAGGCCAGCAAAAGGCCAGGAACCGTAAA
AAGGCCGCGTTGCTGGCGTTTTTCCATAGGCTCCGCCCCCCTGACGAGCATCACAAAAATCGACGCTCAA
GTCAGAGGTGGCGAAACCCGACAGGACTATAAAGATACCAGGCGTTTCCCCCTGGAAGCTCCCTCGTGCG
CTCTCCTGTTCCGACCCTGCCGCTTACCGGATACCTGTCCGCCTTTCTCCCTTCGGGAAGCGTGGCGCTT
TCTCATAGCTCACGCTGTAGGTATCTCAGTTCGGTGTAGGTCGTTCGCTCCAAGCTGGGCTGTGTGCACG
AACCCCCCGTTCAGCCCGACCGCTGCGCCTTATCCGGTAACTATCGTCTTGAGTCCAACCCGGTAAGACA
CGACTTATCGCCACTGGCAGCAGCCACTGGTAACAGGATTAGCAGAGCGAGGTATGTAGGCGGTGCTACA
GAGTTCTTGAAGTGGTGGCCTAACTACGGCTACACTAGAAGAACAGTATTTGGTATCTGCGCTCTGCTGA
AGCCAGTTACCTTCGGAAAAAGAGTTGGTAGCTCTTGATCCGGCAAACAAACCACCGCTGGTAGCGGTGG
TTTTTTTGTTTGCAAGCAGCAGATTACGCGCAGAAAAAAAGGATCTCAAGAAGATCCTTTGATCTTTTCT
ACGGGGTCTGACGCTCAGTGGAACGAAAACTCACGTTAAGGGATTTTGGTCATGAGATTATCAAAAAGGA
TCTTCACCTAGATCCTTTTAAATTAAAAATGAAGTTTTAAATCAATCTAAAGTATATATGAGTAAACTTG
GTCTGACAGTTACCAATGCTTAATCAGTGAGGCACCTATCTCAGCGATCTGTCTATTTCGTTCATCCATA
GTTGCCTGACTCCCCGTCGTGTAGATAACTACGATACGGGAGGGCTTACCATCTGGCCCCAGTGCTGCAA
TGATACCGCGAGACCCACGCTCACCGGCTCCAGATTTATCAGCAATAAACCAGCCAGCCGGAAGGGCCGA
GCGCAGAAGTGGTCCTGCAACTTTATCCGCCTCCATCCAGTCTATTAATTGTTGCCGGGAAGCTAGAGTA
AGTAGTTCGCCAGTTAATAGTTTGCGCAACGTTGTTGCCATTGCTACAGGCATCGTGGTGTCACGCTCGT
CGTTTGGTATGGCTTCATTCAGCTCCGGTTCCCAACGATCAAGGCGAGTTACATGATCCCCCATGTTGTG
CAAAAAAGCGGTTAGCTCCTTCGGTCCTCCGATCGTTGTCAGAAGTAAGTTGGCCGCAGTGTTATCACTC
ATGGTTATGGCAGCACTGCATAATTCTCTTACTGTCATGCCATCCGTAAGATGCTTTTCTGTGACTGGTG
AGTACTCAACCAAGTCATTCTGAGAATAGTGTATGCGGCGACCGAGTTGCTCTTGCCCGGCGTCAATACG
GGATAATACCGCGCCACATAGCAGAACTTTAAAAGTGCTCATCATTGGAAAACGTTCTTCGGGGCGAAAA
CTCTCAAGGATCTTACCGCTGTTGAGATCCAGTTCGATGTAACCCACTCGTGCACCCAACTGATCTTCAG
CATCTTTTACTTTCACCAGCGTTTCTGGGTGAGCAAAAACAGGAAGGCAAAATGCCGCAAAAAAGGGAAT
AAGGGCGACACGGAAATGTTGAATACTCATACTCTTCCTTTTTCAATATTATTGAAGCATTTATCAGGGT
TATTGTCTCATGAGCGGATACATATTTGAATGTATTTAGAAAAATAAACAAATAGGGGTTCCGCGCACAT
TTCCCCGAAAAGTGCCACCTGACGTCGACGGATCGGGAGATCTCCCGATCCCCTATGGTGCACTCTCAGT
ACAATCTGCTCTGATGCCGCATAGTTAAGCCAGTATCTGCTCCCTGCTTGTGTGTTGGAGGTCGCTGAGT
AGTGCGCGAGCAAAATTTAAGCTACAACAAGGCAAGGCTTG
Features (pLannotate 1.2.2; 18 found; start..end, strand, type, name):
     80..459     +  enhancer       CMV enhancer: human cytomegalovirus immediate early enhancer
    460..663     +  promoter       CMV promoter: human cytomegalovirus (CMV) immediate early promoter
    790..4554    +  CDS            S: SPIKE_SARS2 - Experimental evidence at protein level: Swiss-Prot protein existence level 1. [Spike glycoprotein]: May down-regulate host tetherin (BST2) by lysosomal degradation, thereby counteracting its antiviral activity. From Severe acute respiratory syndrome coronavirus 2 (2019-nCoV) (SARS-CoV-2).
   4666..4714    +  polyA_signal   HSV TK poly(A) signal: herpes simplex virus thymidine kinase polyadenylation signal (Cole and Stacy, 1985)
   4805..4821    -  polyA_signal   bGH poly(A) signal (fragment): bovine growth hormone polyadenylation signal
   4916..5344    +  rep_origin     f1 ori (sequence partly withheld): f1 bacteriophage origin of replication; arrow indicates direction of (+) strand synthesis
   5358..5687    +  promoter       SV40 promoter: SV40 enhancer and early promoter
   5754..6545    +  CDS            neo: KKA2_KLEPN - Also known as kan, nptII. Experimental evidence at protein level: Swiss-Prot protein existence level 1. Resistance to kanamycin, neomycin, paromomycin, ribostamycin, butirosin and gentamicin B. From Klebsiella pneumoniae.
   6571..6729    +  CDS            ble (fragment): BLE_KLEPN - Experimental evidence at protein level: Swiss-Prot protein existence level 1. Binding protein with a strong affinity to the bleomycin family of antibiotics. Binds to CL990; an antimitotic-antibiotic compound. From Klebsiella pneumoniae.
   6724..6845    +  polyA_signal   SV40 poly(A) signal: SV40 polyadenylation signal
   6918..6934    -  protein_bind   lac operator: The lac repressor binds to the lac operator to inhibit transcription in E. coli. This inhibition can be relieved by adding lactose or isopropyl-β-D-thiogalactopyranoside (IPTG). lac repressor encoded by lacI
   6942..6972    -  promoter       lac promoter: promoter for the E. coli lac operon
   6987..7008    -  protein_bind   CAP binding site: CAP binding activates transcription in the presence of cAMP. E. coli catabolite activator protein
   7021..7113    -  CDS            lacI (fragment): lac repressor; lacI; The lac repressor binds to the lac operator to inhibit transcription in E. coli. This inhibition can be relieved by adding lactose or isopropyl-β-D-thiogalactopyranoside (IPTG).
   7296..7884    -  rep_origin     ori: high-copy-number ColE1/pMB1/pBR322/pUC origin of replication
   8055..8915    -  CDS            AmpR: β-lactamase; bla; confers resistance to ampicillin, carbenicillin, and related antibiotics
   8916..9020    -  promoter       AmpR promoter: bla
   9079..9131    -  misc_feature   bom (fragment): basis of mobility region from pBR322
