[The description below was written by a language model from this plasmid's Addgene catalogue record and pLannotate feature annotations shown in this document.]
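Description:
pcDNA3.3_CoV2_P1 is a mammalian expression plasmid of about 9.2 kb, built on the pcDNA3.3 backbone, that encodes the spike glycoprotein of the SARS-CoV-2 P.1 (gamma) variant. It is propagated in E. coli from a high-copy ColE1/pUC-type origin under ampicillin selection (AmpR with its bla promoter). An f1 origin and short lac-region and bom remnants are also present as backbone carry-over. For selection in mammalian cells, an SV40 enhancer/early promoter drives the neomycin phosphotransferase gene, followed by an SV40 polyadenylation signal, which confers G418 resistance. The small ble fragment annotated just downstream of neo appears to be vestigial.

The payload is an untagged spike open reading frame of roughly 3.8 kb, cloned between BamHI and XhoI sites that were both retained. It sits downstream of the human cytomegalovirus immediate-early enhancer and promoter, and transcripts are terminated by the HSV thymidine kinase poly(A) signal. Relative to the reference spike, the insert carries the P.1 substitutions L18F, T20N, P26S, D138Y, R190S, K417T, E484K, N501Y, D614G, H655Y and T1027I. It also lacks the last 18 amino acids of the cytoplasmic tail, a truncation generally used to improve surface display of spike and its incorporation into heterologous viral particles.

According to the record, the plasmid serves as the envelope-expression component for producing P.1 spike-pseudotyped virus. The packaging system it is paired with is not specified. It was deposited alongside work on how antigenic drift in SARS-CoV-2 variants affects structure and function.
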