Addgene plasmid #170450: pcDNA3.3_CoV2_P1
Purpose: Express SARS-CoV-2 P.1 (Brazil / gamma) strain spike protein with an 18aa deletion on the C-terminal tail. Used for SARS2 P.1 pseudotyped virus production.
Depositing lab: David Nemazee. Depositing organization: Scripps California (The Scripps Research Institute). Publication: Structural and functional ramifications of antigenic drift in recent SARS-CoV-2 variants. Yuan M, Huang D, Lee CD, Wu NC, Jackson AM, Zhu X, Liu H, Peng L, van Gils MJ, Sanders RW, Burton DR, Reincke SM, Pruss H, Kreye J, Nemazee D, Ward AB, Wilson IA. Science. 2021 Aug 13;373(6556):818-823. doi: 10.1126/science.abh1139. Epub 2021 May 20. PubMed 34016740.
Backbone
  Vector backbone: pcDNA3.3
  Backbone size w/o insert (bp): 5500
  Total vector size (bp): 9200
  Vector type: Mammalian Expression
  Selectable markers: Neomycin (select with G418)
Growth in bacteria
  Bacterial resistance: Ampicillin, 100 μg/mL
  Growth temperature: 37°C
  Growth strain: DH5alpha
  Copy number: High Copy
Gene/Insert
  Gene/Insert name: SARS-CoV-2 P.1 spike D18
  Species: SARS-CoV-2, P.1 strain
  Insert size (bp): 3800
  Mutation: L18F, T20N, P26S, D138Y, R190S, K417T, E484K, N501Y, D614G, H655Y, T1027I; 18aa deletion in c-terminal tail
  Entrez Gene: S (a.k.a. GU280_gp02, spike glycoprotein)
  Promoter: CMV
  Tag / fusion protein: NA
  Cloning method: Restriction Enzyme; 5′ cloning site BamHI (not destroyed); 3′ cloning site XhoI (not destroyed)
  Sequencing primers: 5′ CMV-F; 3′ TK-pA-R
Terms and licenses: Academic/Nonprofit Terms; Industry Terms: Not Available to Industry
Depositor comments: Please visit https://www.biorxiv.org/content/10.1101/2021.02.16.430500v1 for bioRxiv preprint.
How to cite: pcDNA3.3_CoV2_P1 was a gift from David Nemazee (Addgene plasmid # 170450 ; http://n2t.net/addgene:170450 ; RRID:Addgene_170450)
